>Addgene plasmid #134358 | pcDNA3.1.Gαi2-LgB91 | addgene full sequence | sequence record 306397 | Addgene NGS Result
GACGGATCGGGAGATCTCCCGATCCCCTATGGTGCACTCTCAGTACAATCTGCTCTGATGCCGCATAGTT
AAGCCAGTATCTGCTCCCTGCTTGTGTGTTGGAGGTCGCTGAGTAGTGCGCGAGCAAAATTTAAGCTACA
ACAAGGCAAGGCTTGACCGACAATTGCATGAAGAATCTGCTTAGGGTTAGGCGTTTTGCGCTGCTTCGCG
ATGTACGGGCCAGATATACGCGTTGACATTGATTATTGACTAGTTATTAATAGTAATCAATTACGGGGTC
ATTAGTTCATAGCCCATATATGGAGTTCCGCGTTACATAACTTACGGTAAATGGCCCGCCTGGCTGACCG
CCCAACGACCCCCGCCCATTGACGTCAATAATGACGTATGTTCCCATAGTAACGCCAATAGGGACTTTCC
ATTGACGTCAATGGGTGGAGTATTTACGGTAAACTGCCCACTTGGCAGTACATCAAGTGTATCATATGCC
AAGTACGCCCCCTATTGACGTCAATGACGGTAAATGGCCCGCCTGGCATTATGCCCAGTACATGACCTTA
TGGGACTTTCCTACTTGGCAGTACATCTACGTATTAGTCATCGCTATTACCATGGTGATGCGGTTTTGGC
AGTACATCAATGGGCGTGGATAGCGGTTTGACTCACGGGGATTTCCAAGTCTCCACCCCATTGACGTCAA
TGGGAGTTTGTTTTGGCACCAAAATCAACGGGACTTTCCAAAATGTCGTAACAACTCCGCCCCATTGACG
CAAATGGGCGGTAGGCGTGTACGGTGGGAGGTCTATATAAGCAGAGCTCTCTGGCTAACTAGAGAACCCA
CTGCTTACTGGCTTATCGAAATTAATACGACTCACTATAGGGAGACCCAAGCTGGCTAGCGTTTAAACTT
AAGCTTGGTACCGAGCTCGGATCCACTAGTCCAGTGTGGTGGAATTCACCATGTACCCATACGATGTTCC
AGATTACGCTGGCTGCACCGTGAGCGCCGAGGACAAGGCGGCGGCCGAGCGCTCTAAGATGATCGACAAG
AACCTGCGGGAGGACGGAGAGAAGGCGGCGCGGGAGGTGAAGTTGCTGCTGTTGGGTGCTGGGGAGTCAG
GGAAGAGCACCATCGTCAAGCAGATGAAGATCATCCACGAGGATGGCTACTCCGAGGAGGAATGCCGGCA
GTACCGGGCGGTTGTCTACAGCAACACCATCCAGTCCATCATGGCCATTGTCAAAGCCATGGGCAACCTG
GATATCAGCGGAGGCGGAGGAAGCGTCTTCACACTCGAAGATTTCGTTGGGGACTGGGAACAGACAGCCG
CCTACAACCTGGACCAAGTCCTTGAACAGGGAGGTGTGTCCAGTTTGCTGCAGAATCTCGCCGTGTCCGT
AACTCCGATCCAAAGGATTGTCCGGAGCGGTGAAAATGCCCTGAAGATCGACATCCATGTCATCATCCCG
TATGAAGGTCTGAGCGCCGACCAAATGGCCCAGATCGAAGAGGTGTTTAAGGTGGTGTACCCTGTGGATG
ATCATCACTTTAAGGTGATCCTGCCCTATGGCACACTGGTAATCGACGGGGTTACGCCGAACATGCTGAA
CTATTTCGGACGGCCGTATGAAGGCATCGCCGTGTTCGACGGCAAAAAGATCACTGTAACAGGGACCCTG
TGGAACGGCAACAAAATTATCGACGAGCGCCTGATCACCCCCGACGGCTCCATGCTGTTCCGAGTAACCA
TCAACAGTAGCGGAGGCGGAGGAAGCCCGCGGCAGATCGACTTTGCCGACCCCTCCAGAGCGGACGACGC
CAGGCAGCTATTTGCACTGTCCTGCACCGCCGAGGAGCAAGGCGTGCTCCCTGATGACCTGTCCGGCGTC
ATCCGGAGGCTCTGGGCTGACCATGGTGTGCAGGCCTGCTTTGGCCGCTCAAGGGAATACCAGCTCAACG
ACTCAGCTGCCTACTACCTGAACGACCTGGAGCGTATTGCACAGAGTGACTACATCCCCACACAGCAAGA
TGTGCTACGGACCCGCGTAAAGACCACGGGGATCGTGGAGACACACTTCACCTTCAAGGACCTACACTTC
AAGATGTTTGATGTGGGTGGTCAGCGGTCTGAGCGGAAGAAGTGGATCCACTGCTTTGAGGGCGTCACAG
CCATCATCTTCTGCGTAGCCTTGAGCGCCTATGACTTGGTGCTAGCTGAGGACGAGGAGATGAACCGCAT
GCATGAGAGCATGAAGCTATTCGATAGCATCTGCAACAACAAGTGGTTCACAGACACGTCCATCATCCTC
TTCCTCAACAAGAAGGACCTGTTTGAGGAGAAGATCACACACAGTCCCCTGACCATCTGCTTCCCTGAGT
ACACAGGGGCCAACAAATATGATGAGGCAGCCAGCTACATCCAGAGTAAGTTTGAGGACCTGAATAAGCG
CAAAGACACCAAGGAGATCTACACGCACTTCACGTGCGCCACCGACACCAAGAACGTGCAGTTCGTGTTT
GACGCCGTCACCGATGTCATCATCAAGAACAACCTGAAGGACTGCGGCCTCTTCTGACTCGAGTCTAGAG
GGCCCGTTTAAACCCGCTGATCAGCCTCGACTGTGCCTTCTAGTTGCCAGCCATCTGTTGTTTGCCCCTC
CCCCGTGCCTTCCTTGACCCTGGAAGGTGCCACTCCCACTGTCCTTTCCTAATAAAATGAGGAAATTGCA
TCGCATTGTCTGAGTAGGTGTCATTCTATTCTGGGGGGTGGGGTGGGGCAGGACAGCAAGGGGGAGGATT
GGGAAGACAATAGCAGGCATGCTGGGGATGCGGTGGGCTCTATGGCTTCTGAGGCGGAAAGAACCAGCTG
GGGCTCTAGGGGGTATCCCC
[124 nt withheld, positions 2891-3014]
C
[91 nt withheld, positions 3016-3106]
A
[49 nt withheld, positions 3108-3156]
CCTTTGACGTTGGAGTCCACGTTCTTT
[37 nt withheld, positions 3184-3220]
ACCCTATCTCGGTCTATTCTTTTGATTTATAAGGGATTTTGCCGATTTCGGCCTATTGGTTAAAAAATGA
GCTGATTTAACAAAAATTTAACGCGAATTAATTCTGTGGAATGTGTGTCAGTTAGGGTGTGGAAAGTCCC
CAGGCTCCCCAGCAGGCAGAAGTATGCAAAGCATGCATCTCAATTAGTCAGCAACCAGGTGTGGAAAGTC
CCCAGGCTCCCCAGCAGGCAGAAGTATGCAAAGCATGCATCTCAATTAGTCAGCAACCATAGTCCCGCCC
CTAACTCCGCCCATCCCGCCCCTAACTCCGCCCAGTTCCGCCCATTCTCCGCCCCATGGCTGACTAATTT
TTTTTATTTATGCAGAGGCCGAGGCCGCCTCTGCCTCTGAGCTATTCCAGAAGTAGTGAGGAGGCTTTTT
TGGAGGCCTAGGCTTTTGCAAAAAGCTCCCGGGAGCTTGTATATCCATTTTCGGATCTGATCAAGAGACA
GGATGAGGATCGTTTCGCATGATTGAACAAGATGGATTGCACGCAGGTTCTCCGGCCGCTTGGGTGGAGA
GGCTATTCGGCTATGACTGGGCACAACAGACAATCGGCTGCTCTGATGCCGCCGTGTTCCGGCTGTCAGC
GCAGGGGCGCCCGGTTCTTTTTGTCAAGACCGACCTGTCCGGTGCCCTGAATGAACTGCAGGACGAGGCA
GCGCGGCTATCGTGGCTGGCCACGACGGGCGTTCCTTGCGCAGCTGTGCTCGACGTTGTCACTGAAGCGG
GAAGGGACTGGCTGCTATTGGGCGAAGTGCCGGGGCAGGATCTCCTGTCATCTCACCTTGCTCCTGCCGA
GAAAGTATCCATCATGGCTGATGCAATGCGGCGGCTGCATACGCTTGATCCGGCTACCTGCCCATTCGAC
CACCAAGCGAAACATCGCATCGAGCGAGCACGTACTCGGATGGAAGCCGGTCTTGTCGATCAGGATGATC
TGGACGAAGAGCATCAGGGGCTCGCGCCAGCCGAACTGTTCGCCAGGCTCAAGGCGCGCATGCCCGACGG
CGAGGATCTCGTCGTGACCCATGGCGATGCCTGCTTGCCGAATATCATGGTGGAAAATGGCCGCTTTTCT
GGATTCATCGACTGTGGCCGGCTGGGTGTGGCGGACCGCTATCAGGACATAGCGTTGGCTACCCGTGATA
TTGCTGAAGAGCTTGGCGGCGAATGGGCTGACCGCTTCCTCGTGCTTTACGGTATCGCCGCTCCCGATTC
GCAGCGCATCGCCTTCTATCGCCTTCTTGACGAGTTCTTCTGAGCGGGACTCTGGGGTTCGAAATGACCG
ACCAAGCGACGCCCAACCTGCCATCACGAGATTTCGATTCCACCGCCGCCTTCTATGAAAGGTTGGGCTT
CGGAATCGTTTTCCGGGACGCCGGCTGGATGATCCTCCAGCGCGGGGATCTCATGCTGGAGTTCTTCGCC
CACCCCAACTTGTTTATTGCAGCTTATAATGGTTACAAATAAAGCAATAGCATCACAAATTTCACAAATA
AAGCATTTTTTTCACTGCATTCTAGTTGTGGTTTGTCCAAACTCATCAATGTATCTTATCATGTCTGTAT
ACCGTCGACCTCTAGCTAGAGCTTGGCGTAATCATGGTCATAGCTGTTTCCTGTGTGAAATTGTTATCCG
CTCACAATTCCACACAACATACGAGCCGGAAGCATAAAGTGTAAAGCCTGGGGTGCCTAATGAGTGAGCT
AACTCACATTAATTGCGTTGCGCTCACTGCCCGCTTTCCAGTCGGGAAACCTGTCGTGCCAGCTGCATTA
ATGAATCGGCCAACGCGCGGGGAGAGGCGGTTTGCGTATTGGGCGCTCTTCCGCTTCCTCGCTCACTGAC
TCGCTGCGCTCGGTCGTTCGGCTGCGGCGAGCGGTATCAGCTCACTCAAAGGCGGTAATACGGTTATCCA
CAGAATCAGGGGATAACGCAGGAAAGAACATGTGAGCAAAAGGCCAGCAAAAGGCCAGGAACCGTAAAAA
GGCCGCGTTGCTGGCGTTTTTCCATAGGCTCCGCCCCCCTGACGAGCATCACAAAAATCGACGCTCAAGT
CAGAGGTGGCGAAACCCGACAGGACTATAAAGATACCAGGCGTTTCCCCCTGGAAGCTCCCTCGTGCGCT
CTCCTGTTCCGACCCTGCCGCTTACCGGATACCTGTCCGCCTTTCTCCCTTCGGGAAGCGTGGCGCTTTC
TCATAGCTCACGCTGTAGGTATCTCAGTTCGGTGTAGGTCGTTCGCTCCAAGCTGGGCTGTGTGCACGAA
CCCCCCGTTCAGCCCGACCGCTGCGCCTTATCCGGTAACTATCGTCTTGAGTCCAACCCGGTAAGACACG
ACTTATCGCCACTGGCAGCAGCCACTGGTAACAGGATTAGCAGAGCGAGGTATGTAGGCGGTGCTACAGA
GTTCTTGAAGTGGTGGCCTAACTACGGCTACACTAGAAGAACAGTATTTGGTATCTGCGCTCTGCTGAAG
CCAGTTACCTTCGGAAAAAGAGTTGGTAGCTCTTGATCCGGCAAACAAACCACCGCTGGTAGCGGTGGTT
TTTTTGTTTGCAAGCAGCAGATTACGCGCAGAAAAAAAGGATCTCAAGAAGATCCTTTGATCTTTTCTAC
GGGGTCTGACGCTCAGTGGAACGAAAACTCACGTTAAGGGATTTTGGTCATGAGATTATCAAAAAGGATC
TTCACCTAGATCCTTTTAAATTAAAAATGAAGTTTTAAATCAATCTAAAGTATATATGAGTAAACTTGGT
CTGACAGTTACCAATGCTTAATCAGTGAGGCACCTATCTCAGCGATCTGTCTATTTCGTTCATCCATAGT
TGCCTGACTCCCCGTCGTGTAGATAACTACGATACGGGAGGGCTTACCATCTGGCCCCAGTGCTGCAATG
ATACCGCGAGACCCACGCTCACCGGCTCCAGATTTATCAGCAATAAACCAGCCAGCCGGAAGGGCCGAGC
GCAGAAGTGGTCCTGCAACTTTATCCGCCTCCATCCAGTCTATTAATTGTTGCCGGGAAGCTAGAGTAAG
TAGTTCGCCAGTTAATAGTTTGCGCAACGTTGTTGCCATTGCTACAGGCATCGTGGTGTCACGCTCGTCG
TTTGGTATGGCTTCATTCAGCTCCGGTTCCCAACGATCAAGGCGAGTTACATGATCCCCCATGTTGTGCA
AAAAAGCGGTTAGCTCCTTCGGTCCTCCGATCGTTGTCAGAAGTAAGTTGGCCGCAGTGTTATCACTCAT
GGTTATGGCAGCACTGCATAATTCTCTTACTGTCATGCCATCCGTAAGATGCTTTTCTGTGACTGGTGAG
TACTCAACCAAGTCATTCTGAGAATAGTGTATGCGGCGACCGAGTTGCTCTTGCCCGGCGTCAATACGGG
ATAATACCGCGCCACATAGCAGAACTTTAAAAGTGCTCATCATTGGAAAACGTTCTTCGGGGCGAAAACT
CTCAAGGATCTTACCGCTGTTGAGATCCAGTTCGATGTAACCCACTCGTGCACCCAACTGATCTTCAGCA
TCTTTTACTTTCACCAGCGTTTCTGGGTGAGCAAAAACAGGAAGGCAAAATGCCGCAAAAAAGGGAATAA
GGGCGACACGGAAATGTTGAATACTCATACTCTTCCTTTTTCAATATTATTGAAGCATTTATCAGGGTTA
TTGTCTCATGAGCGGATACATATTTGAATGTATTTAGAAAAATAAACAAATAGGGGTTCCGCGCACATTT
CCCCGAAAAGTGCCACCTGACGTC
Features (pLannotate 1.2.2; 23 found; start..end, strand, type, name):
     28..80      -  misc_feature   bom (fragment): basis of mobility region from pBR322
    235..614     +  enhancer       CMV enhancer: human cytomegalovirus immediate early enhancer
    615..818     +  promoter       CMV promoter: human cytomegalovirus (CMV) immediate early promoter
    814..847     +  LTR            5' LTR (truncated) (fragment): truncated 5' long terminal repeat (LTR) from HIV-1
    863..881     +  promoter       T7 promoter: promoter for bacteriophage T7 RNA polymerase
    964..990     +  CDS            3xHA (fragment): three tandem HA epitope tags
   1099..1266    +  CDS            GNA11 (fragment): GNA11_CANLF - Experimental evidence at transcript level: Swiss-Prot protein existence level 2. Guanine nucleotide-binding proteins (G proteins) are involved as modulators or transducers in various transmembrane signaling systems. Acts as an activator of phospholipase C. Transduces FFAR4 signaling in response to long-chain fatty acids (LCFAs). From Canis lupus familiaris (Dog) (Canis familiaris).
   1285..1755    +  CDS            Nluc (fragment): NanoLuc® luciferase human codon-optimized
   1897..2544    +  CDS            gpaF (fragment): GPA6_DICDI - Experimental evidence at transcript level: Swiss-Prot protein existence level 2. Guanine nucleotide-binding proteins (G proteins) are involved as modulators or transducers in various transmembrane signaling systems. G alpha-6 is involved in the folic acid chemotaxis signal transduction pathway. From Dictyostelium discoideum (Slime mold).
   2621..2845    +  polyA_signal   bGH poly(A) signal: bovine growth hormone polyadenylation signal
   2849..2870    +  promoter       SV40 promoter (fragment): SV40 enhancer and early promoter
   2891..3319    +  rep_origin     f1 ori (sequence partly withheld): f1 bacteriophage origin of replication; arrow indicates direction of (+) strand synthesis
   3333..3662    +  promoter       SV40 promoter: SV40 enhancer and early promoter
   3729..4520    +  CDS            neo: KKA2_KLEPN - Also known as kan, nptII. Experimental evidence at protein level: Swiss-Prot protein existence level 1. Resistance to kanamycin, neomycin, paromomycin, ribostamycin, butirosin and gentamicin B. From Klebsiella pneumoniae.
   4544..4702    +  CDS            ble (fragment): BLE_KLEPN - Experimental evidence at protein level: Swiss-Prot protein existence level 1. Binding protein with a strong affinity to the bleomycin family of antibiotics. Binds to CL990; an antimitotic-antibiotic compound. From Klebsiella pneumoniae.
   4697..4818    +  polyA_signal   SV40 poly(A) signal: SV40 polyadenylation signal
   4891..4907    -  protein_bind   lac operator: The lac repressor binds to the lac operator to inhibit transcription in E. coli. This inhibition can be relieved by adding lactose or isopropyl-β-D-thiogalactopyranoside (IPTG). lac repressor encoded by lacI
   4915..4945    -  promoter       lac promoter: promoter for the E. coli lac operon
   4960..4981    -  protein_bind   CAP binding site: CAP binding activates transcription in the presence of cAMP. E. coli catabolite activator protein
   4994..5086    -  CDS            lacI (fragment): lac repressor; lacI; The lac repressor binds to the lac operator to inhibit transcription in E. coli. This inhibition can be relieved by adding lactose or isopropyl-β-D-thiogalactopyranoside (IPTG).
   5269..5857    -  rep_origin     ori: high-copy-number ColE1/pMB1/pBR322/pUC origin of replication
   6028..6888    -  CDS            AmpR: β-lactamase; bla; confers resistance to ampicillin, carbenicillin, and related antibiotics
   6889..6993    -  promoter       AmpR promoter: bla
