[The description below was written by a language model from this plasmid's Addgene catalogue record and pLannotate feature annotations shown in this document.]
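Description:
pcDNA3.1.Gαi2-LgB91 is a mammalian expression plasmid of about 7 kb, built on the pcDNA3.1 backbone, that encodes human Gαi2 (GNAI2) carrying an internal NanoLuc fragment. It replicates in E. coli from a high-copy ColE1/pUC-type origin under ampicillin selection (AmpR with its own bla promoter). It also has an f1 origin for single-stranded DNA production. For selection in mammalian cells, an SV40 enhancer/early promoter drives a neomycin resistance gene ending in an SV40 polyadenylation signal, which allows G418 selection of stable transfectants.

The roughly 1.6 kb insert was cloned between EcoRI and XhoI sites, both of which were retained. It encodes Gαi2 with an HA epitope at the N terminus and the LgBiT (large) fragment of nanoluciferase inserted between residues 91 and 92 of the G protein. The feature table is consistent with this layout: an HA-tag match, a G-alpha-like segment, a partial NanoLuc match and then a longer G-alpha-like segment. The automated annotation labels the two flanking segments as dog GNA11 and a Dictyostelium G-alpha, but these appear to be homology hits to the split human GNAI2 coding sequence, not distinct genes. The catalogue lists T7 as the promoter, and a T7 promoter does lie just upstream of the insert, where it can serve for in vitro transcription or as a sequencing primer site. Expression in mammalian cells would come from the CMV enhancer/promoter further upstream, with the bGH polyadenylation signal downstream.

The construct is intended for a NanoLuc complementation assay. Luminescence is reconstituted when the LgBiT-tagged Gαi2 comes close to a partner carrying the complementary small fragment. The associated publication used this approach to profile individual GPCR–G protein interactions in a dynamic, screening-compatible format.
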