Addgene plasmid #134358: pcDNA3.1.Gαi2-LgB91
Purpose: Nanoluc complementation assay. Expression of Gαi2 protein fused with the LgBiT(LgB)of the nanoluciferase inserted between residues 91 and 92 of Gαi2. Addition of the HA epitope at N terminus of Gαi2.
Depositing lab: Julien Hanson. Depositing organization: Universite de Liege. Publication: A dynamic and screening-compatible nanoluciferase-based complementation assay enables profiling of individual GPCR-G protein interactions. Laschet C, Dupuis N, Hanson J. J Biol Chem. 2019 Mar 15;294(11):4079-4090. doi: 10.1074/jbc.RA118.006231. Epub 2018 Dec 28. PubMed 30593506.
Backbone
  Vector backbone: pcDNA3.1
  Backbone size w/o insert (bp): 5400
  Total vector size (bp): 7021
  Vector type: Mammalian Expression, Bacterial Expression
  Selectable markers: Neomycin (select with G418)
Growth in bacteria
  Bacterial resistance: Ampicillin, 100 μg/mL
  Growth temperature: 37°C
  Growth strain: DH5alpha
  Copy number: High Copy
Gene/Insert
  Gene/Insert name: Gαi2-LgB91
  Species: H. sapiens (human)
  Insert size (bp): 1617
  GenBank ID: NM_001282619.2
  Entrez Gene: GNAI2 (a.k.a. GIP, GNAI2B, HG1C, H_LUCA15.1, H_LUCA16.1)
  Promoter: T7
  Tag / fusion protein: HA (N terminal on insert)
  Cloning method: Restriction Enzyme; 5′ cloning site EcoRI (not destroyed); 3′ cloning site XhoI (not destroyed)
  Sequencing primers: 5′ TAATACGACTCACTATAGGG; 3′ TTCCCAATCCTCCCCCTTG
Terms and licenses: Academic/Nonprofit Terms; Industry Terms: Not Available to Industry
How to cite: pcDNA3.1.Gαi2-LgB91 was a gift from Julien Hanson (Addgene plasmid # 134358 ; http://n2t.net/addgene:134358 ; RRID:Addgene_134358)
